>Addgene plasmid #78138 | MAGE-A3Pro pGL4basic | addgene full sequence | sequence record 146988 | Addgene assembled sequence
GGCCTAACTGGCCGGTACCTGAGCTCGCTAGCCTCGAGGATATCAAGATCTTCCCCAGACCACACCCCTT
CCCCCAATGCCACTTCAGGGGGACTCAGAGTCAGAGACTTGGTCTGAGGGGAGCAGAAGCAATCTGCAGA
GGATGGAGGTCCAGGCTCAGCCAGGCATCAACTTCAGGACCCTGAGGGATGACCGAAGGCCCCGCCCACA
CACCCCCAACTCCCCCGACCCCACCAGGATCTACAGCCTCAGGACCCCCGTCCCAATCCTTACCCCTTGC
CCCATCACCATCTTCATGCTTACCTCCACCCCCATCCGATCCCCATCCAGGCAGAATCCAGTTCCACCCC
TGCCCGGAACCCAGGGTAGTACCGTTGCCAGGATGTGACGCCACTGACTTGCGCATTGGAGGTCAGAAGA
CCGCGAGATTCTCGCCCTGAGCAACGAGCGACGGCAAGCTTGGCAATCCGGTACTGTTGGTAAAGCCACC
ATGGAAGATGCCAAAAACATTAAGAAGGGCCCAGCGCCATTCTACCCACTCGAAGACGGGACCGCCGGCG
AGCAGCTGCACAAAGCCATGAAGCGCTACGCCCTGGTGCCCGGCACCATCGCCTTTACCGACGCACATAT
CGAGGTGGACATTACCTACGCCGAGTACTTCGAGATGAGCGTTCGGCTGGCAGAAGCTATGAAGCGCTAT
GGGCTGAATACAAACCATCGGATCGTGGTGTGCAGCGAGAATAGCTTGCAGTTCTTCATGCCCGTGTTGG
GTGCCCTGTTCATCGGTGTGGCTGTGGCCCCAGCTAACGACATCTACAACGAGCGCGAGCTGCTGAACAG
CATGGGCATCAGCCAGCCCACCGTCGTATTCGTGAGCAAGAAAGGGCTGCAAAAGATCCTCAACGTGCAA
AAGAAGCTACCGATCATACAAAAGATCATCATCATGGATAGCAAGACCGACTACCAGGGCTTCCAAAGCA
TGTACACCTTCGTGACTTCCCATTTGCCACCCGGCTTCAACGAGTACGACTTCGTGCCCGAGAGCTTCGA
CCGGGACAAAACCATCGCCCTGATCATGAACAGTAGTGGCAGTACCGGATTGCCCAAGGGCGTAGCCCTA
CCGCACCGCACCGCTTGTGTCCGATTCAGTCATGCCCGCGACCCCATCTTCGGCAACCAGATCATCCCCG
ACACCGCTATCCTCAGCGTGGTGCCATTTCACCACGGCTTCGGCATGTTCACCACGCTGGGCTACTTGAT
CTGCGGCTTTCGGGTCGTGCTCATGTACCGCTTCGAGGAGGAGCTATTCTTGCGCAGCTTGCAAGACTAT
AAGATTCAATCTGCCCTGCTGGTGCCCACACTATTTAGCTTCTTCGCTAAGAGCACTCTCATCGACAAGT
ACGACCTAAGCAACTTGCACGAGATCGCCAGCGGCGGGGCGCCGCTCAGCAAGGAGGTAGGTGAGGCCGT
GGCCAAACGCTTCCACCTACCAGGCATCCGCCAGGGCTACGGCCTGACAGAAACAACCAGCGCCATTCTG
ATCACCCCCGAAGGGGACGACAAGCCTGGCGCAGTAGGCAAGGTGGTGCCCTTCTTCGAGGCTAAGGTGG
TGGACTTGGACACCGGTAAGACACTGGGTGTGAACCAGCGCGGCGAGCTGTGCGTCCGTGGCCCCATGAT
CATGAGCGGCTACGTTAACAACCCCGAGGCTACAAACGCTCTCATCGACAAGGACGGCTGGCTGCACAGC
GGCGACATCGCCTACTGGGACGAGGACGAGCACTTCTTCATCGTGGACCGGCTGAAGAGCCTGATCAAAT
ACAAGGGCTACCAGGTAGCCCCAGCCGAACTGGAGAGCATCCTGCTGCAACACCCCAACATCTTCGACGC
CGGGGTCGCCGGCCTGCCCGACGACGATGCCGGCGAGCTGCCCGCCGCAGTCGTCGTGCTGGAACACGGT
AAAACCATGACCGAGAAGGAGATCGTGGACTATGTGGCCAGCCAGGTTACAACCGCCAAGAAGCTGCGCG
GTGGTGTTGTGTTCGTGGACGAGGTGCCTAAAGGACTGACCGGCAAGTTGGACGCCCGCAAGATCCGCGA
GATTCTCATTAAGGCCAAGAAGGGCGGCAAGATCGCCGTGTAATAATTCTAGAGTCGGGGCGGCCGGCCG
CTTCGAGCAGACATGATAAGATACATTGATGAGTTTGGACAAACCACAACTAGAATGCAGTGAAAAAAAT
GCTTTATTTGTGAAATTTGTGATGCTATTGCTTTATTTGTAACCATTATAAGCTGCAATAAACAAGTTAA
CAACAACAATTGCATTCATTTTATGTTTCAGGTTCAGGGGGAGGTGTGGGAGGTTTTTTAAAGCAAGTAA
AACCTCTACAAATGTGGTAAAATCGATAAGGATCCGTCGACCGATGCCCTTGAGAGCCTTCAACCCAGTC
AGCTCCTTCCGGTGGGCGCGGGGCATGACTATCGTCGCCGCACTTATGACTGTCTTCTTTATCATGCAAC
TCGTAGGACAGGTGCCGGCAGCGCTCTTCCGCTTCCTCGCTCACTGACTCGCTGCGCTCGGTCGTTCGGC
TGCGGCGAGCGGTATCAGCTCACTCAAAGGCGGTAATACGGTTATCCACAGAATCAGGGGATAACGCAGG
AAAGAACATGTGAGCAAAAGGCCAGCAAAAGGCCAGGAACCGTAAAAAGGCCGCGTTGCTGGCGTTTTTC
CATAGGCTCCGCCCCCCTGACGAGCATCACAAAAATCGACGCTCAAGTCAGAGGTGGCGAAACCCGACAG
GACTATAAAGATACCAGGCGTTTCCCCCTGGAAGCTCCCTCGTGCGCTCTCCTGTTCCGACCCTGCCGCT
TACCGGATACCTGTCCGCCTTTCTCCCTTCGGGAAGCGTGGCGCTTTCTCATAGCTCACGCTGTAGGTAT
CTCAGTTCGGTGTAGGTCGTTCGCTCCAAGCTGGGCTGTGTGCACGAACCCCCCGTTCAGCCCGACCGCT
GCGCCTTATCCGGTAACTATCGTCTTGAGTCCAACCCGGTAAGACACGACTTATCGCCACTGGCAGCAGC
CACTGGTAACAGGATTAGCAGAGCGAGGTATGTAGGCGGTGCTACAGAGTTCTTGAAGTGGTGGCCTAAC
TACGGCTACACTAGAAGAACAGTATTTGGTATCTGCGCTCTGCTGAAGCCAGTTACCTTCGGAAAAAGAG
TTGGTAGCTCTTGATCCGGCAAACAAACCACCGCTGGTAGCGGTGGTTTTTTTGTTTGCAAGCAGCAGAT
TACGCGCAGAAAAAAAGGATCTCAAGAAGATCCTTTGATCTTTTCTACGGGGTCTGACGCTCAGTGGAAC
GAAAACTCACGTTAAGGGATTTTGGTCATGAGATTATCAAAAAGGATCTTCACCTAGATCCTTTTAAATT
AAAAATGAAGTTTTAAATCAATCTAAAGTATATATGAGTAAACTTGGTCTGACAGCGGCCGCAAATGCTA
AACCACTGCAGTGGTTACCAGTGCTTGATCAGTGAGGCACCGATCTCAGCGATCTGCCTATTTCGTTCGT
CCATAGTGGCCTGACTCCCCGTCGTGTAGATCACTACGATTCGTGAGGGCTTACCATCAGGCCCCAGCGC
AGCAATGATGCCGCGAGAGCCGCGTTCACCGGCCCCCGATTTGTCAGCAATGAACCAGCCAGCAGGGAGG
GCCGAGCGAAGAAGTGGTCCTGCTACTTTGTCCGCCTCCATCCAGTCTATGAGCTGCTGTCGTGATGCTA
GAGTAAGAAGTTCGCCAGTGAGTAGTTTCCGAAGAGTTGTGGCCATTGCTACTGGCATCGTGGTATCACG
CTCGTCGTTCGGTATGGCTTCGTTCAACTCTGGTTCCCAGCGGTCAAGCCGGGTCACATGATCACCCATA
TTATGAAGAAATGCAGTCAGCTCCTTAGGGCCTCCGATCGTTGTCAGAAGTAAGTTGGCCGCGGTGTTGT
CGCTCATGGTAATGGCAGCACTACACAATTCTCTTACCGTCATGCCATCCGTAAGATGCTTTTCCGTGAC
CGGCGAGTACTCAACCAAGTCGTTTTGTGAGTAGTGTATACGGCGACCAAGCTGCTCTTGCCCGGCGTCT
ATACGGGACAACACCGCGCCACATAGCAGTACTTTGAAAGTGCTCATCATCGGGAATCGTTCTTCGGGGC
GGAAAGACTCAAGGATCTTGCCGCTATTGAGATCCAGTTCGATATAGCCCACTCTTGCACCCAGTTGATC
TTCAGCATCTTTTACTTTCACCAGCGTTTCGGGGTGTGCAAAAACAGGCAAGCAAAATGCCGCAAAGAAG
GGAATGAGTGCGACACGAAAATGTTGGATGCTCATACTCGTCCTTTTTCAATATTATTGAAGCATTTATC
AGGGTTACTAGTACGTCTCTCAAGGATAAGTAAGTAATATTAAGGTACGGGAGGTATTGGACAGGCCGCA
ATAAAATATCTTTATTTTCATTACATCTGTGTGTTGGTTTTTTGTGTGAATCGATAGTACTAACATACGC
TCTCCATCAAAACAAAACGAAACAAAACAAACTAGCAAAATAGGCTGTCCCCAGTGCAAGTGCAGGTGCC
AGAACATTTCTCT
Features (pLannotate 1.2.2; 9 found; start..end, strand, type, name):
    491..2143    +  CDS            luciferase: firefly luciferase synthetic luc2 version of the luciferase gene
   2187..2308    -  polyA_signal   SV40 poly(A) signal: SV40 polyadenylation signal
   2331..2399    -  CDS            large T antigen (fragment): large T antigen from SV40 (simian virus 40)
   2415..2547    +  CDS            TcR (fragment): tetracycline efflux protein; tet; confers resistance to tetracycline
   2727..3315    -  rep_origin     ori: high-copy-number ColE1/pMB1/pBR322/pUC origin of replication
   3515..4375    -  CDS            AmpR: β-lactamase confers resistance to ampicillin, carbenicillin, and related antibiotics
   4376..4417    -  promoter       AmpR promoter (fragment): bla
   4480..4528    +  polyA_signal   poly(A) signal: synthetic polyadenylation signal
   4542..4633    +  misc_feature   pause site: RNA polymerase II transcriptional pause signal from the human α2 globin gene
