[The description below was written by a language model from this plasmid's Addgene catalogue record and pLannotate feature annotations shown in this document.]
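Description:
MAGE-A3Pro pGL4basic is a promoter-reporter plasmid built on Promega's promoterless pGL4 basic luciferase backbone and intended for transfection into mammalian cells. It is maintained in E. coli through a high-copy ColE1/pUC-type origin and selected with ampicillin via the β-lactamase gene. The annotated short fragments of a tetracycline resistance gene and of SV40 large T antigen are backbone remnants (the latter overlapping the SV40 late polyadenylation region) rather than functional genes.

The insert is a segment of the human MAGE-A3 (MAGEA3) gene promoter spanning positions -418 to +12, cloned between BglII and HindIII sites that are both retained. The feature table does not annotate this fragment itself, but it would occupy the unannotated region of roughly 490 nt immediately upstream of the reporter. That reporter is the synthetic luc2 firefly luciferase coding sequence, followed by an SV40 poly(A) signal. Although the catalogue lists luciferase as a C-terminal tag, the arrangement is a transcriptional reporter: the MAGE-A3 promoter is the only element driving luc2, so light output reflects promoter activity. A synthetic poly(A) signal and an RNA polymerase II transcriptional pause site from the human α2 globin gene sit upstream of the cloning region, reducing read-through transcription from the backbone and thereby lowering background signal.

The stated purpose is a luciferase reporter plasmid. The associated publication concerns the involvement of methyl-CpG binding domain proteins in regulating the MAGE-A1, -A2, -A3 and -A12 promoters, so the construct suits assays of how such factors affect MAGE-A3 promoter activity.
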