Addgene plasmid #78138: MAGE-A3Pro pGL4basic
Purpose: luciferase reporter plasmid
Depositing lab: Heidi Schwarzenbach. Depositing organization: Universitaetsklinikum Hamburg-Eppendorf. Publication: Methyl-CpG binding domain proteins and their involvement in the regulation of the MAGE-A1, MAGE-A2, MAGE-A3, and MAGE-A12 gene promoters. Wischnewski F, Friese O, Pantel K, Schwarzenbach H. Mol Cancer Res. 2007 Jul;5(7):749-59. 10.1158/1541-7786.MCR-06-0364 PubMed 17634428.
Backbone
  Vector backbone: pGL4basic
  Backbone manufacturer: Promega
  Vector type: Mammalian Expression, Luciferase
Growth in bacteria
  Bacterial resistance: Ampicillin, 100 μg/mL
  Growth temperature: 37°C
  Growth strain: DH5alpha
  Copy number: Unknown
Gene/Insert
  Gene/Insert name: MAGE-A3
  Species: H. sapiens (human)
  Mutation: contains -418/+12 of promoter
  Entrez Gene: MAGEA3 (a.k.a. CT1.3, HIP8, HYPD, MAGE3, MAGEA6)
  Promoter: MAGE-A3
  Tag / fusion protein: luciferase (C terminal on backbone)
  Cloning method: Restriction Enzyme; 5′ cloning site BglII (not destroyed); 3′ cloning site HindIII (not destroyed)
  Sequencing primers: 5′ RVprimer3; 3′ LucNRev
Terms and licenses: Academic/Nonprofit Terms; Industry Terms: Not Available to Industry
How to cite: MAGE-A3Pro pGL4basic was a gift from Heidi Schwarzenbach (Addgene plasmid # 78138 ; http://n2t.net/addgene:78138 ; RRID:Addgene_78138)
