>Addgene plasmid #78138 | MAGE-A3Pro pGL4basic | addgene partial sequence | sequence record 146985 | EBV-rev 5'-GTGGTTTGTCCAAACTCATC-3'
GGCCGGCCGCCCCGACTCTAGAATTATTACACGGCGATCTTGCCGCCCTTCTTGGCCTTAATGAGAATCT
CGCGGATCTTGCGGGCGTCCAACTTGCCGGTCAGTCCTTTAGGCACCTCGTCCACGAACACAACACCACC
GCGCAGCTTCTTGGCGGTTGTAACCTGGCTGGCCACATAGTCCACGATCTCCTTCTCGGTCATGGTTTTA
CCGTGTTCCAGCACGACGACTGCGGCGGGCAGCTCGCCGGCATCGTCGTCGGGCAGGCCGGCGACCCCGG
CGTCGAAGATGTTGGGGTGTTGCAGCAGGATGCTCTCCAGTTCGGCTGGGGCTACCTGGTAGCCCTTGTA
TTTGATCAGGCTCTTCAGCCGGTCCACGATGAAGAAGTGCTCGTCCTCGTCCCAGTAGGCGATGTCGCCG
CTGTGCAGCCAGCCGTCCTTGTCGATGAGAGCGTTTGTAGCCTCGGGGTTGTTAACGTAGCCGCTCATGA
TCATGGGGCCACGGACGCACAGCTCGCCGCGCTGGTTCACACCCAGTGTCTTACCGGTGTCCAAGTCCAC
CACCTTAGCCTCGAAGAAGGGCACCACCTTGCCTACTGCGCCAGGCTTGTCGTCCCCTTCGGGGGTGATC
AGAATGGCGCTGGTTGTTTCTGTCAGGCCGTAGCCCTGGCGGATGCCTGGTAGGTGGAAGCGTTTGGCCA
CGGCCTCACCTACCTCCTTGCTGAGCGGCGCCCCGCCGCTGGCGATCTCGTGCAAGTTGCTTAGGTCGTA
CTTG
