>Addgene plasmid #78138 | MAGE-A3Pro pGL4basic | addgene partial sequence | sequence record 146987 | RVprimer3 5'-CTAGCAAAATAGGCTGTCCC-3'
TTTCTCTGGCCTAACTGGCCGGTACCTGAGCTCGCTAGCCTCGAGGATATCAAGATCTTCCCCAGACCAC
ACCCCTTCCCCCAATGCCACTTCAGGGGGACTCAGAGTCAGAGACTTGGTCTGAGGGGAGCAGAAGCAAT
CTGCAGAGGATGGAGGTCCAGGCTCAGCCAGGCATCAACTTCAGGACCCTGAGGGATGACCGAAGGCCCC
GCCCACACACCCCCAACTCCCCCGACCCCACCAGGATCTACAGCCTCAGGACCCCCGTCCCAATCCTTAC
CCCTTGCCCCATCACCATCTTCATGCTTACCTCCACCCCCATCCGATCCCCATCCAGGCAGAATCCAGTT
CCACCCCTGCCCGGAACCCAGGGTAGTACCGTTGCCAGGATGTGACGCCACTGACTTGCGCATTGGAGGT
CAGAAGACCGCGAGATTCTCGCCCTGAGCAACGAGCGACGGCAAGCTTGGCAATCCGGTACTGTTGGTAA
AGCCACCATGGAAGATGCCAAAAACATTAAGAAGGGCCCAGCGCCATTCTACCCACTCGAAGACGGGACC
GCCGGCGAGCAGCTGCACAAAGCCATGAAGCGCTACGCCCTGGTGCCCGGCACCATCGCCTTTACCGACG
CACATATCGAGGTGGACATTACCTACGCCGAGTACTTCGAGATGAGCGTTCGGCTGGCAGAAGCTATGAA
GCGCTATGGGCTGAATACAAACCATCGGATCGTGGTGTGCAGCGAGAATAGCTTGCAGTTCTTCATGCCC
GTGTTGGGTGCCC
